>Addgene plasmid #26300 | pUB39 | depositor full sequence | sequence record 12384 | Author sequence
GAATTCGAGCTCATATAGTTGGTATGTATTCTAATTCCAGACTACTGGCGTGGATAAACATGTCCCCTGA
TTAAAAGGAAAGATTCCATAGCCCATTAGTGCAAAGATAATTGGTACACCGTCAAAAACACATGGGAGAC
CACACGATACGACACTGTGACCGTAGCATCAATTCCGCACTCGATATAACTCTATCGAAGAACTTCCATG
GTACAAACTGGTCGCCACGGTCTGCTCCACACGGAGATCATCGTATCATTTTTATCGATAGCGGCCGCTA
TCGATGTATGCCTTGGCCCTGATGGCATGCCAATTTCACTACAACGGACTATGTGGACCCCGTTATCATG
GAAATGCGCTAGTTGGAGGAAGTTAGACCGCGCCGGAAAAGAGAGGGGTAGAGAAAATGACAACTTGGAA
GATATCCACACACGCACGGTGAAACGTTAGCAACAATTATTAGGGAAGCGACGCTTGCCCTAGTCCCACG
AGTAACCAAGACTCCAAAAGCCTTTCTGGCACAGAGAGCGAGCCGAAATGGAAAAGAGAAACAATGCCTG
CACTAACACTACTGAGCGATTCGCCTCGCCGCGGAGGACCGAATACTAATAACGACACTTGCGGTCAAAA
AGTAGAAGAACAAATGCTCAACGATGAGTGAATCAGGTTAGGGTAGTTGGAAAATTATACAGAATGTCTT
TGGCAACACACCGGCTGATTAATACGACTCACTATAGGGAGATCTCCCTATCAGTGATAGAGATCTCCCG
GGCTGCACGCGCCTTCGAGTTTTTTTTCCTTTTCCCCATTTTTTTCAACTTGAAGACTTCAATTACACCA
AAAAGTAAAATTCACAAGCTAATTCCAGCTGTCGACGCGGGGTTTCTGTACTATATTGCAGCAAAAGACT
AGAAGCAAGCAGCGCATATAGCGCAAACAATCGGGGTTTCAACAAAAACGGGAGCGACTCACAAAGCTTA
TGGACTGCCATACAAAGGAGACACTAGGGGTCACACAATGGAGGCGATCAACGATGCTAACACTATCACT
GCTTTACGCCATCACTCCAGCGGACGGCGCCAAAGAAGCCCTTGAATACAAAACTTGGACAAACCACTGC
GGACTGGCGGCCACACTGAGAAAGGTTGCCGGTGGAGTATTAACGAAACTGAAAAGCCACATTAGCTACC
GGAAAAAACTGGAAGAAATGGAAACGAAGCTACGAATCTACGCACTAAAAGGAGACGGAGTGGGAGAGCA
AAAATCAGCGGAGATACTAGCAACAACGGCAGCCCTAATGCGACAAAAAGCACTCACACCAGAAGAAGCA
AATTTGAAAACAGCGCTGAAGGCGGCAGGATTCGCAGGCGAAGGAGCGGCAGCCGTCAGCAGCTACCTGA
TGACACTCGGGACACTGACAACAAGCGGATCTGCGCACTGCCTAAGCAACGAAGGCGGCGACGGTGACGG
AAAAGACCAACTTGCGCCGAAAGGCTGCCGGCACGGCACAGAAGCAGACTTCGACGCAGGAGCCGGCCCG
GCAGAATCTGAAGTAGCCGACAGCGGCTTCGCGCAAGTACCAGGCAAACAGGACGGAGCAAACGCAGGCC
AAGCAAACATGTGCGCATTGTTCACACACCAAGCAACGCCGCACAGCTCACAGGGCATATACATAACCGG
GGCACAGACAAAACCTTCATTCGGGTACGGCATGCTGACAATCGGCACGACGGACCAGACCATCGGCTTG
AAACTTTCGGACATAAAGGGCAAACAAGCAGACAGCGCGCAGAAATTCTGGAGCAGCTGCCACGCAGCAG
TCAAAGCCGCCCAAGATATGAAGGCAGACCCAGCCCTAAAAGTCGACCAGACGCTCCTAGCTGTTCTTGT
GGCTTCTCCGGAGATGGCTGAAATACTGAAACTAGAAGCGGCAGCATCACAGCAAAAAGGACCAGAGGAA
GTGACGATCGACCTAGCCACCGAGAAAAACAATTATTTCGGAACCAACAACAACAAACTAGAGCCGCTCT
GGACTAAAATCAAAGGACAGAATATAGTTGACTTGGCGGCGACCAAAGGCAGCACGAAAGAGTTAGGAAC
AGTCACAGACACGGCCGAGCTACAAAAACTTTTAAGTTATTATTACACGGTCAACAAAGAAGAACAGAAA
AAAACAGCGGAGAAAATAACTAAACTCGAAACCGAACTAGCAGATCAAAAAGGCAAATCCCCTGAAAGCG
AGTGCAATAAAATATCTGAGGAACCCAAATGCAACGAGGACAAGATATGCAGTTGGCATAAGGAGGTTAA
AGCGGGAGAAAAGCACTGCAAATTTAACTCAACAAAAGCAAAAGAAAAGGGGGTCTCTGTAACACAAACT
CAAACTGCAGGAGGAACCGAAGCGACAACAGATAAATGCAAAGGGAAATTGGAAGATACCTGCAAGAAGG
AGAGCAACTGCAAATGGGAAAATAATGCTTGCAAAGATTCCTCTATTCTAGTAACCAAGAAATTCGCCCT
CACCGTGGTTTCTGCTGCATTTGTGGCCTTGCTTTTTTAAGGATCCTTTTCCCCCTCTTTTTCTTAAAAA
TTCTTGCTACTTGAAAACTCCTGATATATTTTAACACGCAAATTACCCGAAAAAAAAAAAAAAAAAAAAA
AAAAAAAAAAAAAAAACCCGCGTCGACAGCTGGAATTGCCCATTTAGTTGGCTTTTCCCTTGTCTCGTGT
CTTTTCCGTGGAAAGGTTCCCGGAGTAATCTGATGGCACAGCAGGGAGGTGCGCCTGCAGGTTGGTTAGG
AAGGGGGGATGATGTAAAAGAAGAAAATGGGGGGATTCGAGCCCGGGCACAGCAAGGTCTTCTGAAATTC
ATGTTTTTTTTTTTTTTACTCTGCATTGCAGTCTCCGCTCTTATTTAGTTTTGCTTTACGTAAGGTCTCG
TTGCTGCCATAAAATAAGCTATATCACCATGGCCAAGTTGACCAGTGCCGTTCCGGTGCTCACCGCGCGC
GACGTCGCCGGAGCGGTCGAGTTCTGGACCGACCGGCTCGGGTTCTCCCGGGACTTCGTGGAGGACGACT
TCGCCGGTGTGGTCCGGGACGACGTGACCCTGTTCATCAGCGCGGTCCAGGACCAGGTGGTGCCGGACAA
CACCCTGGCCTGGGTGTGGGTGCGCGGCCTGGACGAGCTGTACGCCGAGTGGTCGGAGGTCGTGTCCACG
AACTTCCGGGACGCCTCCGGGCCGGCCATGACCGAGATCGGCGAGCAGCCGTGGGGGCGGGAGTTCGCCC
TGCGCGACCCGGCCGGCAACTGCGTGCACTTCGTGGCCGAGGAGCAGGACTGACCGACGCCGACCAACAC
CGCCGGTCCGACGGCGGCCCACGGGTCCCAGGCCTCGGAGATCCTAACACCGGGTTGTGTGGCCAAAATT
GTTCTGTAGTCGCTGTGAGTTGACACGGCTAGTGCTTATGATTTTCCTCGCGTGTGGTGCCTGTACTCAG
CCCTATGCCTTATTTGCAACACATTTACGTACAGCGCACAAGAGAAGAGAAGATCACTTGAAGATAATAA
ATATAGGGTTGTAGGCATCTTGTTTAACTCAAATTTTCTCGTCTTGGTGTGTCGACATGATTGAAATAGT
GCCACCAGTTGTGTTTGATGCGTTTGTTATCTATGCAGTATTCTGCAGGCTGCTAACAAAGCCCGAAAGG
AAGCTGAGTTGGCTGCTGCCACCGCTGAGCAATAACTAGCATAACCCCTTGGGGCCTCTAAACGGGTCTT
GAGGGGTTTTTTGCTGAAAGGAGGAACTATATCCGGATAGGGCTGCTAACAAAGCCCGAAAGGAAGCTGA
GTTGGCTGCTGCCACCGCTGAGCAATAACTAGCATAACCCCTTGGGGCCTCTAAACGGGTCTTGAGGGGT
TTTTTGCTGAAAGGAGGAACTATATCCGGATAGGGCCCCTGCAGGCATGCAAGCTAGCCAGATCCTCTAC
GCCGGACGCATCGTGGCCGGCATCACCGGCGCCACAGGTGCGGTTGCTGGCGCCTATATCGCCGACATCA
CCGATGGGGAAGATCGGGCTCGCCACTTCGGGCTCATGAGCGCTTGTTTCGGCGTGGGTATGGTGGCAGG
CCCCGTGGCCGGGGGACTGTTGGGCGCCATCTCCTTGCACCATTCCTTGCGGCGGCGGTGCTCAACGGCC
TCAACCTACTACTGGGCTGCTTCCTAATGCAGGAGTCGCATAAGGGAGAGCGTCGATATGGTGCACTCTC
AGTACAATCTGCTCTGATGCCGCATAGTTAAGCCAGCCCCGACACCCGCCAACACCCGCTGACGCGCCCT
GACGGGCTTGTCTGCTCCCGGCATCCGCTTACAGACAAGCTGTGACCGTCTCCGGGAGCTGCATGTGTCA
GAGGTTTTCACCGTCATCACCGAAACGCGCGAGACGAAAGGGCCTCGTGATACGCCTATTTTTATAGGTT
AATGTCATGATAATAATGGTTTCTTAGACGTCAGGTGGCACTTTTCGGGGAAATGTGCGCGGAACCCCTA
TTTGTTTATTTTTCTAAATACATTCAAATATGTATCCGCTCATGAGACAATAACCCTGATAAATGCTTCA
ATAATATTGAAAAAGGAAGAGTATGAGTATTCAACATTTCCGTGTCGCCCTTATTCCCTTTTTTGCGGCA
TTTTGCCTTCCTGTTTTTGCTCACCCAGAAACGCTGGTGAAAGTAAAAGATGCTGAAGATCAGTTGGGTG
CACGAGTGGGTTACATCGAACTGGATCTCAACAGCGGTAAGATCCTTGAGAGTTTTCGCCCCGAAGAACG
TTTTCCAATGATGAGCACTTTTAAAGTTCTGCTATGTGGCGCGGTATTATCCCGTATTGACGCCGGGCAA
GAGCAACTCGGTCGCCGCATACACTATTCTCAGAATGACTTGGTTGAGTACTCACCAGTCACAGAAAAGC
ATCTTACGGATGGCATGACAGTAAGAGAATTATGCAGTGCTGCCATAACCATGAGTGATAACACTGCGGC
CAACTTACTTCTGACAACGATCGGAGGACCGAAGGAGCTAACCGCTTTTTTGCACAACATGGGGGATCAT
GTAACTCGCCTTGATCGTTGGGAACCGGAGCTGAATGAAGCCATACCAAACGACGAGCGTGACACCACGA
TGCCTGTAGCAATGGCAACAACGTTGCGCAAACTATTAACTGGCGAACTACTTACTCTAGCTTCCCGGCA
ACAATTAATAGACTGGATGGAGGCGGATAAAGTTGCAGGACCACTTCTGCGCTCGGCCCTTCCGGCTGGC
TGGTTTATTGCTGATAAATCTGGAGCCGGTGAGCGTGGGTCTCGCGGTATCATTGCAGCACTGGGGCCAG
ATGGTAAGCCCTCCCGTATCGTAGTTATCTACACGACGGGGAGTCAGGCAACTATGGATGAACGAAATAG
ACAGATCGCTGAGATAGGTGCCTCACTGATTAAGCATTGGTAACTGTCAGACCAAGTTTACTCATATATA
CTTTAGATTGATTTAAAACTTCATTTTTAATTTAAAAGGATCTAGGTGAAGATCCTTTTTGATAATCTCA
TGACCAAAATCCCTTAACGTGAGTTTTCGTTCCACTGAGCGTCAGACCCCGTAGAAAAGATCAAAGGATC
TTCTTGAGATCCTTTTTTTCTGCGCGTAATCTGCTGCTTGCAAACAAAAAAACCACCGCTACCAGCGGTG
GTTTGTTTGCCGGATCAAGAGCTACCAACTCTTTTTCCGAAGGTAACTGGCTTCAGCAGAGCGCAGATAC
CAAATACTGTCCTTCTAGTGTAGCCGTAGTTAGGCCACCACTTCAAGAACTCTGTAGCACCGCCTACATA
CCTCGCTCTGCTAATCCTGTTACCAGTGGCTGCTGCCAGTGGCGATAAGTCGTGTCTTACCGGGTTGGAC
TCAAGACGATAGTTACCGGATAAGGCGCAGCGGTCGGGCTGAACGGGGGGTTCGTGCACACAGCCCAGCT
TGGAGCGAACGACCTACACCGAACTGAGATACCTACAGCGTGAGCTATGAGAAAGCGCCACGCTTCCCGA
AGGGAGAAAGGCGGACAGGTATCCGGTAAGCGGCAGGGTCGGAACAGGAGAGCGCACGAGGGAGCTTCCA
GGGGGAAACGCCTGGTATCTTTATAGTCCTGTCGGGTTTCGCCACCTCTGACTTGAGCGTCGATTTTTGT
GATGCTCGTCAGGGGGGCGGAGCCTATGGAAAAACGCCAGCAACGCGGCCTTTTTACGGTTCCTGGCCTT
TTGCTGGCCTTTTGCTCACATGTTCTTTCCTGCGTTATCCCCTGATTCTGTGGATAACCGTATTACCGCC
TTTGAGTGAGCTGATACCGCTCGCCGCAGCCGAACGACCGAGCGCAGCGAGTCAGTGAGCGAGGAAGCGG
AAGAGCGCCCAATACGCAAACCGCCTCTCCCCGCGCGTTGGCCGATTCATTAATGCAG
Features (pLannotate 1.2.2; 16 found; start..end, strand, type, name):
    720..738     +  promoter       T7 promoter: promoter for bacteriophage T7 RNA polymerase
    745..764     +  promoter       PLtetO-1 promoter (fragment): modified phage lambda PL promoter with tet operator sites (Lutz and Bujard, 1997)
    980..2557    +  CDS            VSM4_TRYBB: Experimental evidence at protein level: Swiss-Prot protein existence level 1. VSG forms a coat on the surface of the parasite. The trypanosome evades the immune response of the host by expressing a series of antigenically distinct VSGs from an estimated 1000 VSG genes. From Trypanosoma brucei brucei.
   2969..3343    +  CDS            BleoR: antibiotic-binding protein; Sh ble from Streptoalloteichus hindustanus; confers resistance to bleomycin, phleomycin, and Zeocin™
   3689..3738    +  CDS            SET1 (fragment): solubility-enhancement tag derived from T7 phage gene 10B
   3746..3793    +  terminator     T7 terminator: transcription terminator for bacteriophage T7 RNA polymerase
   3822..3871    +  CDS            SET1 (fragment): solubility-enhancement tag derived from T7 phage gene 10B
   3879..3926    +  terminator     T7 terminator: transcription terminator for bacteriophage T7 RNA polymerase
   3958..3975    +  misc_feature   MCS (fragment): pUC18/19 multiple cloning site
   3981..4256    +  CDS            TcR (fragment): tetracycline efflux protein; tet; confers resistance to tetracycline
   4256..4306    -  misc_feature   bom (fragment): basis of mobility region from pBR322
   4408..4443    -  CDS            rop (fragment): Rop protein, which maintains plasmids at low copy number; rop
   4538..4642    +  promoter       AmpR promoter: bla
   4643..5503    +  CDS            AmpR: β-lactamase; bla; confers resistance to ampicillin, carbenicillin, and related antibiotics
   5674..6262    +  rep_origin     ori: high-copy-number ColE1/pMB1/pBR322/pUC origin of replication
   6445..6498    +  CDS            lacI (fragment): lac repressor; lacI; The lac repressor binds to the lac operator to inhibit transcription in E. coli. This inhibition can be relieved by adding lactose or isopropyl-β-D-thiogalactopyranoside (IPTG).
