[The description below was written by a language model from this plasmid's Addgene catalogue record and pLannotate feature annotations shown in this document.]
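Description:
pUB39 is a trypanosome inducible expression vector built on the pLEW82 backbone (about 4.9 kb) and carrying a roughly 1.6 kb cDNA for variant surface glycoprotein VSG117 (Lister 427-4) of Trypanosoma brucei, inserted between HindIII and BamHI sites that both remain intact. The full depositor sequence is about 6.5 kb. In Escherichia coli the plasmid replicates from a high-copy ColE1/pUC-type origin and is selected with ampicillin through the bla gene and its own promoter. Short annotated fragments of TcR, bom, rop and lacI appear to be non-functional remnants of earlier pBR322-type cloning vectors.

The expression cassette begins with a T7 promoter followed immediately by a short match to a tet-operator-containing promoter, which is consistent with a T7 promoter placed under tet operator control. Such an arrangement gives tetracycline-regulated transcription in host cells that supply T7 RNA polymerase and Tet repressor, although the record does not name the required trypanosome line. Downstream lies the VSG coding sequence, then the Sh ble gene (BleoR), which provides the Zeocin/phleomycin selection listed for trypanosomes. Two tandem T7 terminators close the unit; the adjacent "SET1" hits are probably just T7 phage sequence flanking each terminator rather than a real tag. The annotation does not identify trypanosome RNA-processing regions or any genomic targeting sequence, so the mode of integration is not stated.

VSG forms the parasite's dense surface coat, and switching between VSGs underlies antigenic variation. The depositor's comment links this plasmid to mutational analysis of the VSG GPI-anchor signal sequence, suggesting it is used for inducible VSG117 expression in that type of study.
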