Addgene plasmid #26300: pUB39
Depositing lab: George Cross. Depositing organization: Rockefeller University.
Backbone
  Vector backbone: pLEW82
  Backbone size w/o insert (bp): 4916
  Vector type: Trypanosome inducible expression vector
  Selectable markers: Zeocin
Growth in bacteria
  Bacterial resistance: Ampicillin, 100 μg/mL
  Growth temperature: 37°C
  Growth strain: DH5alpha
  Copy number: Unknown
Gene/Insert
  Gene/Insert name: VSG117 (Lister 427-4) cDNA (alt names: pLEW82; Variant Surface Glycoprotein (VSG))
  Species: Trypanosoma brucei
  Insert size (bp): 1582
  GenBank ID: V01387
  Cloning method: Restriction Enzyme; 5′ cloning site HindIII (not destroyed); 3′ cloning site BamH1 (not destroyed)
  Sequencing primers: 5′ n/a
Terms and licenses: Academic/Nonprofit Terms; Industry Terms: Not Available to Industry
Depositor comments: 2002: Mutational analysis of the variant surface glycoprotein GPI-anchor signal sequence in Trypanosoma brucei. Boehme U & Cross GAM. J Cell Sci 115:805-16
How to cite: pUB39 was a gift from George Cross (Addgene plasmid # 26300 ; http://n2t.net/addgene:26300 ; RRID:Addgene_26300)
