>Addgene plasmid #26300 | pUB39 | addgene partial sequence | sequence record 32504 | 26300 with T7
TTCGAGTTTTTTTTCCTTTTCCCCATTTTTTTCAACTTGAAGACTTCAATTACACCAAAAAGTAAAATTC
ACAAGCTAATTCCAGCTGTCGACGCGGGGTTTCTGTACTATATTGCAGCAAAAGACTAGAAGCAAGCAGC
GCATATAGCGCAAACAATCGGGGTTTCAACAAAAACGGGAGCGACTCACAAAGCTTATGGACTGCCATAC
AAAGGAGACACTAGGGGTCACACAATGGAGGCGATCAACGATGCTAACACTATCACTGCTTTACGCCATC
ACTCCAGCGGACGGCGCCAAAGAAGCCCTTGAATACAAAACTTGGACAAACCACTGCGGACTGGCGGCCA
CACTGAGAAAGGTTGCCGGTGGAGTATTAACGAAACTGAAAAGCCACATTAGCTACCGGAAAAAACTGGA
AGAAATGGAAACGAAGCTACGAATCTACGCACTAAAAGGAGACGGAGTGGGAGAGCAAAAATCAGCGGAG
ATACTAGCAACAACGGCAGCCCTAATGCGACAAAAAGCACTCACACCAGAAGAAGCAAATTTGAAAACAG
CGCTGAAGGCGGCAGGATTCGCAGGCGAAGGAGCGGCAGCCGTCAGCAGCTACCTGATGACACTCGGGAC
ACTGACAACAAGCGGATCTGCGCACTGCCTAAGCAACGAAGGCGGCGACGGTGACGGAAAAGACCAACTT
GCGCCGAAAGGCTGCCGGCACGGCACAGAAGCAGACTTCGACGCAGGAGCCGGCCCGGCAGAATCTGAAG
TAGCCGACAGCGGCTTCGCGCAAGTACCAGGCAAACAGGACGGAGCAAACGCAGGCCAAGCAAACATGTG
CGCATTTGTTC
